Addgene plasmid #236467: pcDNA3 2xSTREP Cyclin F(LP35/36AA)
Purpose: transient overexpression of Cyclin F in mammalian cells
Depositing lab: Michele Pagano. Publication: Cyclin F-mediated degradation of ribonucleotide reductase M2 controls genome integrity and DNA repair. D'Angiolella V, Donato V, Forrester FM, Jeong YT, Pellacani C, Kudo Y, Saraf A, Florens L, Washburn MP, Pagano M. Cell. 2012 May 25;149(5):1023-34. doi: 10.1016/j.cell.2012.03.043. PubMed 22632967.
Backbone
  Vector backbone: pcDNA3
  Vector type: Mammalian Expression
Growth in bacteria
  Bacterial resistance: Ampicillin, 100 μg/mL
  Growth temperature: 37°C
  Growth strain: DH5alpha
  Copy number: High Copy
Gene/Insert
  Gene/Insert name: Cyclin F
  Species: H. sapiens (human)
  Mutation: (LP35/36AA) first two amino acids of the F-box domain were mutated to alanine
  Entrez Gene: CCNF (a.k.a. FBX1, FBXO1, FTDALS5)
  Tag / fusion protein: 2xSTREP (N terminal on insert)
  Cloning method: Restriction Enzyme; 5′ cloning site Unknown (unknown if destroyed)
Terms and licenses: Academic/Nonprofit Terms; Industry Terms: Not Available to Industry
How to cite: pcDNA3 2xSTREP Cyclin F(LP35/36AA) was a gift from Michele Pagano (Addgene plasmid # 236467 ; http://n2t.net/addgene:236467 ; RRID:Addgene_236467)
