[The description below was written by a language model from this plasmid's Addgene catalogue record and pLannotate feature annotations shown in this document.]
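Description:
pcDNA3 2xSTREP Cyclin F(LP35/36AA) is a mammalian expression plasmid built on the pcDNA3 backbone for transient overexpression of a mutant form of human Cyclin F (CCNF, also known as FBXO1). It is maintained in E. coli through a high-copy ColE1/pUC-type origin and selected with ampicillin via the β-lactamase gene; an f1 origin is also present. The backbone carries a neomycin phosphotransferase cassette driven by the SV40 early promoter and ended by the SV40 poly(A) signal, which in principle permits G418 selection in mammalian cells, although the stated purpose is transient expression.

The expression unit consists of the CMV immediate early enhancer and promoter, a T7 promoter, an N-terminal tag region, the CCNF open reading frame and the bovine growth hormone polyadenylation signal. The catalogue lists a 2xSTREP tag at the N terminus; the automated annotation detects a Strep-Tag II fragment and also a FLAG fragment upstream of the coding sequence, which the catalogue entry does not mention. Short annotated fragments such as a truncated HIV-1 LTR, ble, lacI and a second SV40 promoter piece appear to be partial sequence matches rather than functional elements.

Cyclin F is the substrate recognition subunit of an SCF (SKP1-CUL1-F-box) E3 ubiquitin ligase. In this construct, the first two residues of the F-box domain, Leu35 and Pro36, are changed to alanine. Since the F-box is the motif that links such proteins to the SCF core, this mutant would be expected to serve as a ligase-assembly-deficient control alongside wild-type Cyclin F, though the record does not say so. The Strep tag allows affinity purification on Strep-Tactin for interaction or substrate studies.
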