Features (pLannotate 1.2.2; 22 found; start..end, strand, type, name):
    408..1268    -  CDS            AmpR: β-lactamase; bla; confers resistance to ampicillin, carbenicillin, and related antibiotics
   1269..1373    -  promoter       AmpR promoter: bla
   1432..1484    -  misc_feature   bom (fragment): basis of mobility region from pBR322
   1639..2018    +  enhancer       CMV enhancer: human cytomegalovirus immediate early enhancer
   2019..2222    +  promoter       CMV promoter: human cytomegalovirus (CMV) immediate early promoter
   2218..2251    +  LTR            5' LTR (truncated) (fragment): truncated 5' long terminal repeat (LTR) from HIV-1
   2267..2285    +  promoter       T7 promoter: promoter for bacteriophage T7 RNA polymerase
   2330..2350    +  CDS            FLAG (fragment): FLAG® epitope tag, followed by an enterokinase cleavage site
   2465..2484    +  CDS            Strep-Tag II (fragment): peptide that binds Strep-Tactin®, an engineered form of streptavidin
   2516..4870    +  CDS            CCNF: CCNF_HUMAN - Also known as FBX1, FBXO1. Experimental evidence at protein level: Swiss-Prot protein existence level 1. Substrate recognition component of a SCF (SKP1-CUL1-F-box protein) E3 ubiquitin-protein ligase complex which mediates the ubiquitination and subsequent proteasomal degradation of CP110 during G2 phase, thereby acting as an inhibitor of centrosome reduplication. From Homo sapiens (Human).
   4924..5148    +  polyA_signal   bGH poly(A) signal: bovine growth hormone polyadenylation signal
   5152..5173    +  promoter       SV40 promoter (fragment): SV40 enhancer and early promoter
   5194..5622    +  rep_origin     f1 ori (sequence partly withheld): f1 bacteriophage origin of replication; arrow indicates direction of (+) strand synthesis
   5636..5965    +  promoter       SV40 promoter: SV40 enhancer and early promoter
   6032..6823    +  CDS            neo: KKA2_KLEPN - Also known as kan, nptII. Experimental evidence at protein level: Swiss-Prot protein existence level 1. Resistance to kanamycin, neomycin, paromomycin, ribostamycin, butirosin and gentamicin B. From Klebsiella pneumoniae.
   6847..7005    +  CDS            ble (fragment): BLE_KLEPN - Experimental evidence at protein level: Swiss-Prot protein existence level 1. Binding protein with a strong affinity to the bleomycin family of antibiotics. Binds to CL990; an antimitotic-antibiotic compound. From Klebsiella pneumoniae.
   7000..7121    +  polyA_signal   SV40 poly(A) signal: SV40 polyadenylation signal
   7194..7210    -  protein_bind   lac operator: The lac repressor binds to the lac operator to inhibit transcription in E. coli. This inhibition can be relieved by adding lactose or isopropyl-β-D-thiogalactopyranoside (IPTG). lac repressor encoded by lacI
   7218..7248    -  promoter       lac promoter: promoter for the E. coli lac operon
   7263..7284    -  protein_bind   CAP binding site: CAP binding activates transcription in the presence of cAMP. E. coli catabolite activator protein
   7297..7389    -  CDS            lacI (fragment): lac repressor; lacI; The lac repressor binds to the lac operator to inhibit transcription in E. coli. This inhibition can be relieved by adding lactose or isopropyl-β-D-thiogalactopyranoside (IPTG).
   7572..237     -  rep_origin     ori (across the origin): high-copy-number ColE1/pMB1/pBR322/pUC origin of replication
>Addgene plasmid #236467 | pcDNA3 2xSTREP Cyclin F(LP35/36AA) | addgene full sequence | sequence record 473574 | Addgene NGS Result
GCCACTGGTAACAGGATTAGCAGAGCGAGGTATGTAGGCGGTGCTACAGAGTTCTTGAAGTGGTGGCCTA
ACTACGGCTACACTAGAAGAACAGTATTTGGTATCTGCGCTCTGCTGAAGCCAGTTACCTTCGGAAAAAG
AGTTGGTAGCTCTTGATCCGGCAAACAAACCACCGCTGGTAGCGGTGGTTTTTTTGTTTGCAAGCAGCAG
ATTACGCGCAGAAAAAAAGGATCTCAAGAAGATCCTTTGATCTTTTCTACGGGGTCTGACGCTCAGTGGA
ACGAAAACTCACGTTAAGGGATTTTGGTCATGAGATTATCAAAAAGGATCTTCACCTAGATCCTTTTAAA
TTAAAAATGAAGTTTTAAATCAATCTAAAGTATATATGAGTAAACTTGGTCTGACAGTTACCAATGCTTA
ATCAGTGAGGCACCTATCTCAGCGATCTGTCTATTTCGTTCATCCATAGTTGCCTGACTCCCCGTCGTGT
AGATAACTACGATACGGGAGGGCTTACCATCTGGCCCCAGTGCTGCAATGATACCGCGAGACCCACGCTC
ACCGGCTCCAGATTTATCAGCAATAAACCAGCCAGCCGGAAGGGCCGAGCGCAGAAGTGGTCCTGCAACT
TTATCCGCCTCCATCCAGTCTATTAATTGTTGCCGGGAAGCTAGAGTAAGTAGTTCGCCAGTTAATAGTT
TGCGCAACGTTGTTGCCATTGCTACAGGCATCGTGGTGTCACGCTCGTCGTTTGGTATGGCTTCATTCAG
CTCCGGTTCCCAACGATCAAGGCGAGTTACATGATCCCCCATGTTGTGCAAAAAAGCGGTTAGCTCCTTC
GGTCCTCCGATCGTTGTCAGAAGTAAGTTGGCCGCAGTGTTATCACTCATGGTTATGGCAGCACTGCATA
ATTCTCTTACTGTCATGCCATCCGTAAGATGCTTTTCTGTGACTGGTGAGTACTCAACCAAGTCATTCTG
AGAATAGTGTATGCGGCGACCGAGTTGCTCTTGCCCGGCGTCAATACGGGATAATACCGCGCCACATAGC
AGAACTTTAAAAGTGCTCATCATTGGAAAACGTTCTTCGGGGCGAAAACTCTCAAGGATCTTACCGCTGT
TGAGATCCAGTTCGATGTAACCCACTCGTGCACCCAACTGATCTTCAGCATCTTTTACTTTCACCAGCGT
TTCTGGGTGAGCAAAAACAGGAAGGCAAAATGCCGCAAAAAAGGGAATAAGGGCGACACGGAAATGTTGA
ATACTCATACTCTTCCTTTTTCAATATTATTGAAGCATTTATCAGGGTTATTGTCTCATGAGCGGATACA
TATTTGAATGTATTTAGAAAAATAAACAAATAGGGGTTCCGCGCACATTTCCCCGAAAAGTGCCACCTGA
CGTCGACGGATCGGGAGATCTCCCGATCCCCTATGGTGCACTCTCAGTACAATCTGCTCTGATGCCGCAT
AGTTAAGCCAGTATCTGCTCCCTGCTTGTGTGTTGGAGGTCGCTGAGTAGTGCGCGAGCAAAATTTAAGC
TACAACAAGGCAAGGCTTGACCGACAATTGCATGAAGAATCTGCTTAGGGTTAGGCGTTTTGCGCTGCTT
CGCGATGTACGGGCCAGATATACGCGTTGACATTGATTATTGACTAGTTATTAATAGTAATCAATTACGG
GGTCATTAGTTCATAGCCCATATATGGAGTTCCGCGTTACATAACTTACGGTAAATGGCCCGCCTGGCTG
ACCGCCCAACGACCCCCGCCCATTGACGTCAATAATGACGTATGTTCCCATAGTAACGCCAATAGGGACT
TTCCATTGACGTCAATGGGTGGAGTATTTACGGTAAACTGCCCACTTGGCAGTACATCAAGTGTATCATA
TGCCAAGTACGCCCCCTATTGACGTCAATGACGGTAAATGGCCCGCCTGGCATTATGCCCAGTACATGAC
CTTATGGGACTTTCCTACTTGGCAGTACATCTACGTATTAGTCATCGCTATTACCATGGTGATGCGGTTT
TGGCAGTACATCAATGGGCGTGGATAGCGGTTTGACTCACGGGGATTTCCAAGTCTCCACCCCATTGACG
TCAATGGGAGTTTGTTTTGGCACCAAAATCAACGGGACTTTCCAAAATGTCGTAACAACTCCGCCCCATT
GACGCAAATGGGCGGTAGGCGTGTACGGTGGGAGGTCTATATAAGCAGAGCTCTCTGGCTAACTAGAGAA
CCCACTGCTTACTGGCTTATCGAAATTAATACGACTCACTATAGGGAGACCCAAGCTGGCTAGCGTTTAA
ACTTAAGCTTACCATGGACTACAAGGACGACGATGACAAGGTACCAGGATCTATGGATTATAAAGATGAT
GATGATAAAGGGTCGGCCGCCAGCTGGAGCCACCCTCAGTTCGAGAAGGGAGGAGGAAGCGGCGGAGGCA
GCGGAGGAGGAAGCTGGAGCCACCCGCAGTTCGAGAAAGGAGCTGGATCCAGTGTGGTGGAATTCGGGAG
CGGCGGCGTGGTCCACTGTAGGTGTGCCAAGTGTTTCTGTTATCCTACAAAGCGAAGAATAAGGAGGAGG
CCCCGAAACCTGACCATCTTGAGTGCCGCCGAAGATGTGCTCTTTCACATCCTGAAATGGCTTTCTGTAG
AGGACATCCTGGCCGTCCGAGCTGTACACTCCCAGCTGAAGGACCTGGTGGACAACCACGCCAGTGTGTG
GGCATGTGCCAGCTTCCAGGAGCTGTGGCCGTCTCCAGGGAACCTGAAGCTCTTTGAAAGGGCTGCTGAA
AAGGGGAATTTCGAAGCTGCTGTGAAGCTGGGCATAGCCTACCTCTACAATGAAGGCCTGTCTGTGTCTG
ATGAGGCCCGCGCAGAAGTGAATGGCCTGAAGGCCTCTCGCTTCTTCAGTCTCGCTGAGCGGCTGAATGT
GGGTGCCGCACCTTTCATCTGGCTCTTCATCCGCCCTCCGTGGTCGGTGAGCGGAAGCTGCTGCAAGGCC
GTGGTTCACGAGAGCCTCAGGGCAGAGTGCCAGCTGCAGAGGACTCACAAAGCATCCATATTGCACTGCT
TGGGCAGAGTGCTGAGTCTGTTCGAGGATGAGGAGAAGCAGCAGCAGGCCCATGACCTGTTTGAGGAGGC
TGCTCATCAGGGATGTCTGACCAGCTCCTACCTCCTCTGGGAAAGCGACAGGAGGACAGATGTGTCAGAT
CCTGGGCGATGCCTCCACAGCTTCCGAAAACTCAGGGACTACGCTGCCAAAGGCTGCTGGGAAGCGCAGC
TGTCTTTAGCCAAAGCCTGTGCAAATGCAAACCAGCTTGGACTGGAGGTGAGAGCTTCCAGTGAGATCGT
CTGCCAGCTATTTCAGGCTTCCCAGGCTGTCAGTAAACAACAAGTCTTCTCCGTGCAGAAGGGACTCAAT
GACACAATGAGGTACATTCTGATCGACTGGCTGGTGGAAGTTGCCACCATGAAGGACTTCACAAGCCTGT
GCCTGCACCTGACCGTGGAGTGTGTGGACCGGTACCTGCGGAGGAGGCTGGTGCCGCGGTACAGGCTCCA
GCTGCTGGGCATCGCCTGCATGGTCATCTGCACCCGGTTTATCAGTAAAGAGATCCTGACCATCCGGGAG
GCCGTATGGCTCACGGACAACACTTACAAGTACGAGGACCTGGTGAGAATGATGGGCGAGATCGTCTCCG
CCTTGGAAGGGAAGATTCGAGTCCCCACTGTGGTGGATTACAAGGAGGTCCTGCTGACGCTAGTCCCTGT
GGAGCTGAGAACCCAGCACCTGTGCAGCTTCCTCTGCGAGCTCTCCCTGCTGCACACCAGCCTGTCCGCC
TACGCCCCAGCCCGCCTGGCTGCCGCAGCCCTGCTCCTGGCCAGACTGACGCACGGGCAGACACAGCCCT
GGACCACTCAGCTGTGGGACCTCACCGGATTCTCCTATGAAGACCTCATTCCCTGCGTCTTGAGCCTCCA
TAAGAAGTGCTTCCATGATGACGCCCCCAAGGACTACAGGCAAGTCTCTCTGACCGCCGTGAAGCAGCGG
TTTGAGGACAAGCGCTATGGAGAAATCAGCCAGGAAGAGGTGCTGAGCTACAGCCAGTTGTGTGCTGCAT
TAGGAGTGACACAAGACAGCCCCGACCCCCCGACTTTCCTCAGCACAGGGGAGATCCACGCCTTCCTCAG
CTCTCCCTCGGGGCGGAGAACCAAACGGAAGCGGGAGAACAGCCTCCAGGAAGACAGAGGCAGCTTCGTT
ACCACCCCCACTGCGGAGCTGTCCAGCCAGGAGGAGACGCTGCTGGGCAGCTTCCTCGACTGGAGCCTGG
ACTGCTGCTCTGGCTATGAAGGCGACCAGGAGAGTGAGGGCGAGAAGGAGGGCGACGTGACAGCTCCCAG
CGGCATCCTCGATGTCACCGTGGTCTACCTGAACCCAGAACAGCATTGCTGCCAGGAATCCAGTGATGAG
GAGGCTTGTCCAGAGGACAAGGGACCCCAGGACCCACAGGCACTGGCGCTGGACACCCAGATCCCTGCAA
CCCCTGGACCCAAACCCCTGGTCCGCACCAGCCGGGAGCCAGGGAAGGACGTCACGACCTCAGGGTACTC
CTCCGTCAGCACCGCAAGTCCCACAAGCTCCGTGGACGGTGGCTTGGGGGCCCTGCCCCAACCTACCTCA
GTGCTGTCCCTGGACAGTGACTCGCACACACAGCCCTGCCACCATCAGGCCAGGAAGTCATGTTTACAGT
GTCGTCCCCCAAGTCCCCCGGAGAGCAGTGTTCCCCAGCAACAGGTGAAGCGGATAAACCTATGCATACA
CAGTGAGGAGGAGGACATGAACCTGGGCCTTGTGAGGCTGTAAGCGGCCGCTCGAGTCTAGAGGGCCCGT
TTAAACCCGCTGATCAGCCTCGACTGTGCCTTCTAGTTGCCAGCCATCTGTTGTTTGCCCCTCCCCCGTG
CCTTCCTTGACCCTGGAAGGTGCCACTCCCACTGTCCTTTCCTAATAAAATGAGGAAATTGCATCGCATT
GTCTGAGTAGGTGTCATTCTATTCTGGGGGGTGGGGTGGGGCAGGACAGCAAGGGGGAGGATTGGGAAGA
CAATAGCAGGCATGCTGGGGATGCGGTGGGCTCTATGGCTTCTGAGGCGGAAAGAACCAGCTGGGGCTCT
AGGGGGTATCCCC
[124 nt withheld, positions 5194-5317]
C
[91 nt withheld, positions 5319-5409]
A
[49 nt withheld, positions 5411-5459]
CCTTTGACGTTGGAGTCCACGTTCTTT
[37 nt withheld, positions 5487-5523]
ACCCTATCTCGGTCTATTCTTTTGATTTATAAGGGATTTTGCCGATTTCGGCCTATTGGTTAAAAAATGA
GCTGATTTAACAAAAATTTAACGCGAATTAATTCTGTGGAATGTGTGTCAGTTAGGGTGTGGAAAGTCCC
CAGGCTCCCCAGCAGGCAGAAGTATGCAAAGCATGCATCTCAATTAGTCAGCAACCAGGTGTGGAAAGTC
CCCAGGCTCCCCAGCAGGCAGAAGTATGCAAAGCATGCATCTCAATTAGTCAGCAACCATAGTCCCGCCC
CTAACTCCGCCCATCCCGCCCCTAACTCCGCCCAGTTCCGCCCATTCTCCGCCCCATGGCTGACTAATTT
TTTTTATTTATGCAGAGGCCGAGGCCGCCTCTGCCTCTGAGCTATTCCAGAAGTAGTGAGGAGGCTTTTT
TGGAGGCCTAGGCTTTTGCAAAAAGCTCCCGGGAGCTTGTATATCCATTTTCGGATCTGATCAAGAGACA
GGATGAGGATCGTTTCGCATGATTGAACAAGATGGATTGCACGCAGGTTCTCCGGCCGCTTGGGTGGAGA
GGCTATTCGGCTATGACTGGGCACAACAGACAATCGGCTGCTCTGATGCCGCCGTGTTCCGGCTGTCAGC
GCAGGGGCGCCCGGTTCTTTTTGTCAAGACCGACCTGTCCGGTGCCCTGAATGAACTGCAGGACGAGGCA
GCGCGGCTATCGTGGCTGGCCACGACGGGCGTTCCTTGCGCAGCTGTGCTCGACGTTGTCACTGAAGCGG
GAAGGGACTGGCTGCTATTGGGCGAAGTGCCGGGGCAGGATCTCCTGTCATCTCACCTTGCTCCTGCCGA
GAAAGTATCCATCATGGCTGATGCAATGCGGCGGCTGCATACGCTTGATCCGGCTACCTGCCCATTCGAC
CACCAAGCGAAACATCGCATCGAGCGAGCACGTACTCGGATGGAAGCCGGTCTTGTCGATCAGGATGATC
TGGACGAAGAGCATCAGGGGCTCGCGCCAGCCGAACTGTTCGCCAGGCTCAAGGCGCGCATGCCCGACGG
CGAGGATCTCGTCGTGACCCATGGCGATGCCTGCTTGCCGAATATCATGGTGGAAAATGGCCGCTTTTCT
GGATTCATCGACTGTGGCCGGCTGGGTGTGGCGGACCGCTATCAGGACATAGCGTTGGCTACCCGTGATA
TTGCTGAAGAGCTTGGCGGCGAATGGGCTGACCGCTTCCTCGTGCTTTACGGTATCGCCGCTCCCGATTC
GCAGCGCATCGCCTTCTATCGCCTTCTTGACGAGTTCTTCTGAGCGGGACTCTGGGGTTCGAAATGACCG
ACCAAGCGACGCCCAACCTGCCATCACGAGATTTCGATTCCACCGCCGCCTTCTATGAAAGGTTGGGCTT
CGGAATCGTTTTCCGGGACGCCGGCTGGATGATCCTCCAGCGCGGGGATCTCATGCTGGAGTTCTTCGCC
CACCCCAACTTGTTTATTGCAGCTTATAATGGTTACAAATAAAGCAATAGCATCACAAATTTCACAAATA
AAGCATTTTTTTCACTGCATTCTAGTTGTGGTTTGTCCAAACTCATCAATGTATCTTATCATGTCTGTAT
ACCGTCGACCTCTAGCTAGAGCTTGGCGTAATCATGGTCATAGCTGTTTCCTGTGTGAAATTGTTATCCG
CTCACAATTCCACACAACATACGAGCCGGAAGCATAAAGTGTAAAGCCTGGGGTGCCTAATGAGTGAGCT
AACTCACATTAATTGCGTTGCGCTCACTGCCCGCTTTCCAGTCGGGAAACCTGTCGTGCCAGCTGCATTA
ATGAATCGGCCAACGCGCGGGGAGAGGCGGTTTGCGTATTGGGCGCTCTTCCGCTTCCTCGCTCACTGAC
TCGCTGCGCTCGGTCGTTCGGCTGCGGCGAGCGGTATCAGCTCACTCAAAGGCGGTAATACGGTTATCCA
CAGAATCAGGGGATAACGCAGGAAAGAACATGTGAGCAAAAGGCCAGCAAAAGGCCAGGAACCGTAAAAA
GGCCGCGTTGCTGGCGTTTTTCCATAGGCTCCGCCCCCCTGACGAGCATCACAAAAATCGACGCTCAAGT
CAGAGGTGGCGAAACCCGACAGGACTATAAAGATACCAGGCGTTTCCCCCTGGAAGCTCCCTCGTGCGCT
CTCCTGTTCCGACCCTGCCGCTTACCGGATACCTGTCCGCCTTTCTCCCTTCGGGAAGCGTGGCGCTTTC
TCATAGCTCACGCTGTAGGTATCTCAGTTCGGTGTAGGTCGTTCGCTCCAAGCTGGGCTGTGTGCACGAA
CCCCCCGTTCAGCCCGACCGCTGCGCCTTATCCGGTAACTATCGTCTTGAGTCCAACCCGGTAAGACACG
ACTTATCGCCACTGGCAGCA
